Addgene plasmid #98631: TVT7R(0,0)
Purpose: (Empty Backbone) Vector for cloning infectious RNA virus genomes
Depositing lab: Andrew Ball & Karyn Johnson. Depositing organization: University of Queensland. Publication: Characterization and construction of functional cDNA clones of Pariacoto virus, the first Alphanodavirus isolated outside Australasia. Johnson KN, Zeddam JL, Ball LA. J Virol. 2000 Jun;74(11):5123-32. PubMed 10799587.
Backbone
  Vector backbone: Andy Ball’s Vector 2,0
Growth in bacteria
  Bacterial resistance: Ampicillin, 100 μg/mL
  Growth temperature: 37°C
  Growth strain: DH5alpha
  Copy number: Unknown
Gene/Insert
  Cloning method: Restriction Enzyme
  Sequencing primers: 5′ T7
Terms and licenses: Academic/Nonprofit Terms; Industry Terms: Not Available to Industry
Depositor comments: Transcription vector-T7R 0,0 has been designed to allow easy cloning of DNA to be transcribed from a T7 promoter to give an RNA with authentic 5’ and 3’ (by way of delta ribozyme cleavage) ends. The vector is based on Andy Ball's Vector 2,0 and uses remote recognition restriction enzymes to produce 4 bp 5’ overhangs at each end of the vector into which a DNA of interest can be inserted. For information on cloning sites please see Johnson etal Journal of Virology Vol 74 pp5123-5132
How to cite: TVT7R(0,0) was a gift from Andrew Ball & Karyn Johnson (Addgene plasmid # 98631 ; http://n2t.net/addgene:98631 ; RRID:Addgene_98631)
