[The description below was written by a language model from this plasmid's Addgene catalogue record and pLannotate feature annotations shown in this document.]
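Description:
TVT7R(0,0) is a small (about 3.1 kb) empty bacterial transcription vector designed for cloning cDNA copies of RNA virus genomes so that the resulting transcripts are infectious. It derives from an earlier transcription plasmid recorded as "Vector 2,0". It is propagated in E. coli using a ColE1/pMB1-type origin and is selected with ampicillin through a complete β-lactamase gene driven by its own promoter. The copy number is listed as unknown. The annotation also picks up short fragments of other elements (RSF origin, lacI, a tetracycline resistance gene, bom, rop, a pUC-type polylinker). These look like non-functional remnants of the backbone's construction history rather than working parts.

The functional core is a compact cassette made up of a T7 promoter, a cloning gap, a hepatitis delta virus ribozyme and a T7 terminator. According to the depositor, restriction enzymes that cut at a distance from their recognition sites open the vector to leave 4-base 5′ overhangs at each end. An insert can therefore be joined directly to the transcription start site and directly to the ribozyme. T7 RNA polymerase then starts transcription at the first nucleotide of the insert, and self-cleavage by the ribozyme trims the transcript at its last nucleotide. The resulting RNA has authentic 5′ and 3′ termini with no vector-derived extensions, presumably the meaning of "(0,0)", although the record does not say so. Precise ends are often critical for replication of viral RNAs. An SP6 promoter lies downstream in the opposite orientation, and the record assigns it no role. The associated publication concerns functional cDNA clones of Pariacoto virus, an alphanodavirus. The specific cloning enzymes are not named in the record.
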