Features (pLannotate 1.2.2; 14 found; start..end, strand, type, name):
      6..139     +  rep_origin     RSF ori (fragment): Plasmids containing the RSF 1030 origin of replication can be propagated in E. coli cells that contain additional plasmids with compatible origins.
    141..194     +  CDS            lacI (fragment): lac repressor; lacI; The lac repressor binds to the lac operator to inhibit transcription in E. coli. This inhibition can be relieved by adding lactose or isopropyl-β-D-thiogalactopyranoside (IPTG).
    217..233     +  promoter       T7 promoter (fragment): promoter for bacteriophage T7 RNA polymerase
    265..356     +  ncRNA          HDV ribozyme: Accession: RF00094 - Hepatitis delta virus ribozyme
    363..412     +  CDS            SET1 (fragment): solubility-enhancement tag derived from T7 phage gene 10B
    420..467     +  terminator     T7 terminator: transcription terminator for bacteriophage T7 RNA polymerase
    496..530     +  misc_feature   MCS (fragment): pUC18/19 multiple cloning site
    535..553     -  promoter       SP6 promoter: promoter for bacteriophage SP6 RNA polymerase
    781..1056    +  CDS            TcR (fragment): tetracycline efflux protein; tet; confers resistance to tetracycline
   1057..1105    -  misc_feature   bom (fragment): basis of mobility region from pBR322
   1207..1242    -  CDS            rop (fragment): Rop protein, which maintains plasmids at low copy number; rop
   1337..1441    +  promoter       AmpR promoter: bla
   1442..2302    +  CDS            AmpR: β-lactamase; bla; confers resistance to ampicillin, carbenicillin, and related antibiotics
   2473..3061    +  rep_origin     ori: high-copy-number ColE1/pMB1/pBR322/pUC origin of replication
>Addgene plasmid #98631 | TVT7R(0,0) | addgene full sequence | sequence record 189189 | Addgene NGS Result
TGGCCTTTTGCTCACATGTTCTTTCCTGCGTTATCCCCTGATTCTGTGGATAACCGTATTACCGCCTTTG
AGTGAGCTGATACCGCTCGCCGCAGCCGAACGACCGAGCGCAGCGAGTCAGTGAGCGAGGAAGCGGAAGA
GCGCCCAATACGCAAACCGCCTCTCCCCGCGCGTTGGCCGATTCATTAATGCAGGGGGATCTCGATCCCG
CGAAATTAATACGACTCACTATAATGTCTTCGAATTCGATATCCTCGAGGAAGACCCGGGTCGGCATGGC
ATCTCCACCTCCTCGCGGTCCGACCTGGGCATCCGAAGGAGGACGTCGTCCACTCGGATGGCTAAGGGAG
AGCTCGGATCCGGCTGCTAACAAAGCCCGAAAGGAAGCTGAGTTGGCTGCTGCCACCGCTGAGCAATAAC
TAGCATAACCCCTTGGGGCCTCTAAACGGGTCTTGAGGGGTTTTTTGCTGAAAGGAGGAACTATATCCGG
ATCGAGATCCTCTAGAGTCGACCTGCAGGCATGCAAGCTTGTATTCTATAGTGTCACCTAAATCGTATGT
GTATGATACATAAGGTTATGTATTAATTGTAGCCGCGTTCTAACGACAATATGTACAAGCCTAATTGTGT
AGCATCTGGCTTACTGAAGCAGACCCTATCATCTCTCTCGTAAACTGCCGTCAGAGTCGGTTTGGTTGGA
CGAACCTTCTGAGTTTCTGGTAACGCCGTCCCGCACCCGGAAATGGTCAGCGAACCAATCAGCAGGGTCA
TCGCTAGCCAGATCCTCTACGCCGGACGCATCGTGGCCGGCATCACCGGCGCCACAGGTGCGGTTGCTGG
CGCCTATATCGCCGACATCACCGATGGGGAAGATCGGGCTCGCCACTTCGGGCTCATGAGCGCTTGTTTC
GGCGTGGGTATGGTGGCAGGCCCCGTGGCCGGGGGACTGTTGGGCGCCATCTCCTTGCACCATTCCTTGC
GGCGGCGGTGCTCAACGGCCTCAACCTACTACTGGGCTGCTTCCTAATGCAGGAGTCGCATAAGGGAGAG
CGTCGAATGGTGCACTCTCAGTACAATCTGCTCTGATGCCGCATAGTTAAGCCAGCCCCGACACCCGCCA
ACACCCGCTGACGCGCCCTGACGGGCTTGTCTGCTCCCGGCATCCGCTTACAGACAAGCTGTGACCGTCT
CCGGGAGCTGCATGTGTCAGAGGTTTTCACCGTCATCACCGAAACGCGCGAGACGAAAGGGCCTCGTGAT
ACGCCTATTTTTATAGGTTAATGTCATGATAATAATGGTTTCTTAGACGTCAGGTGGCACTTTTCGGGGA
AATGTGCGCGGAACCCCTATTTGTTTATTTTTCTAAATACATTCAAATATGTATCCGCTCATGAGACAAT
AACCCTGATAAATGCTTCAATAATATTGAAAAAGGAAGAGTATGAGTATTCAACATTTCCGTGTCGCCCT
TATTCCCTTTTTTGCGGCATTTTGCCTTCCTGTTTTTGCTCACCCAGAAACGCTGGTGAAAGTAAAAGAT
GCTGAAGATCAGTTGGGTGCACGAGTGGGTTACATCGAACTGGATCTCAACAGCGGTAAGATCCTTGAGA
GTTTTCGCCCCGAAGAACGTTTTCCAATGATGAGCACTTTTAAAGTTCTGCTATGTGGCGCGGTATTATC
CCGTATTGACGCCGGGCAAGAGCAACTCGGTCGCCGCATACACTATTCTCAGAATGACTTGGTTGAGTAC
TCACCAGTCACAGAAAAGCATCTTACGGATGGCATGACAGTAAGAGAATTATGCAGTGCTGCCATAACCA
TGAGTGATAACACTGCGGCCAACTTACTTCTGACAACGATCGGAGGACCGAAGGAGCTAACCGCTTTTTT
GCACAACATGGGGGATCATGTAACTCGCCTTGATCGTTGGGAACCGGAGCTGAATGAAGCCATACCAAAC
GACGAGCGTGACACCACGATGCCTGTAGCAATGGCAACAACGTTGCGCAAACTATTAACTGGCGAACTAC
TTACTCTAGCTTCCCGGCAACAATTAATAGACTGGATGGAGGCGGATAAAGTTGCAGGACCACTTCTGCG
CTCGGCCCTTCCGGCTGGCTGGTTTATTGCTGATAAATCTGGAGCCGGTGAGCGTGGGTCTCGCGGTATC
ATTGCAGCACTGGGGCCAGATGGTAAGCCCTCCCGTATCGTAGTTATCTACACGACGGGGAGTCAGGCAA
CTATGGATGAACGAAATAGACAGATCGCTGAGATAGGTGCCTCACTGATTAAGCATTGGTAACTGTCAGA
CCAAGTTTACTCATATATACTTTAGATTGATTTAAAACTTCATTTTTAATTTAAAAGGATCTAGGTGAAG
ATCCTTTTTGATAATCTCATGACCAAAATCCCTTAACGTGAGTTTTCGTTCCACTGAGCGTCAGACCCCG
TAGAAAAGATCAAAGGATCTTCTTGAGATCCTTTTTTTCTGCGCGTAATCTGCTGCTTGCAAACAAAAAA
ACCACCGCTACCAGCGGTGGTTTGTTTGCCGGATCAAGAGCTACCAACTCTTTTTCCGAAGGTAACTGGC
TTCAGCAGAGCGCAGATACCAAATACTGTTCTTCTAGTGTAGCCGTAGTTAGGCCACCACTTCAAGAACT
CTGTAGCACCGCCTACATACCTCGCTCTGCTAATCCTGTTACCAGTGGCTGCTGCCAGTGGCGATAAGTC
GTGTCTTACCGGGTTGGACTCAAGACGATAGTTACCGGATAAGGCGCAGCGGTCGGGCTGAACGGGGGGT
TCGTGCACACAGCCCAGCTTGGAGCGAACGACCTACACCGAACTGAGATACCTACAGCGTGAGCTATGAG
AAAGCGCCACGCTTCCCGAAGGGAGAAAGGCGGACAGGTATCCGGTAAGCGGCAGGGTCGGAACAGGAGA
GCGCACGAGGGAGCTTCCAGGGGGAAACGCCTGGTATCTTTATAGTCCTGTCGGGTTTCGCCACCTCTGA
CTTGAGCGTCGATTTTTGTGATGCTCGTCAGGGGGGCGGAGCCTATGGAAAAACGCCAGCAACGCGGCCT
TTTTACGGTTCCTGGCCTTTTGC
