>Addgene plasmid #98631 | TVT7R(0,0) | depositor partial sequence | sequence record 180673 | MCS
TTAATACGACTCACTATAATGTCTTCGAATTCGATATCCTCGAGGAAGACCCGGGTCGGCATG
